>Addgene plasmid #170171 | MS2592.EF1a.SLC6A1.A288V.P2A.PURO.JL.p166 | addgene full sequence | sequence record 334412 | Addgene NGS Result
GACATTGATTATTGACTAGTTATTAATAGTAATCAATTACGGGGTCATTAGTTCATAGCCCATATATGGA
GTTCCGCGTTACATAACTTACGGTAAATGGCCCGCCTGGCTGACCGCCCAACGACCCCCGCCCATTGACG
TCAATAATGACGTATGTTCCCATAGTAACGCCAATAGGGACTTTCCATTGACGTCAATGGGTGGAGTATT
TACGGTAAACTGCCCACTTGGCAGTACATCAAGTGTATCATATGCCAAGTACGCCCCCTATTGACGTCAA
TGACGGTAAATGGCCCGCCTGGCATTATGCCCAGTACATGACCTTATGGGACTTTCCTACTTGGCAGTAC
ATCTACGTATTAGTCATCGCTATTACCATGGTGATGCGGTTTTGGCAGTACATCAATGGGCGTGGATAGC
GGTTTGACTCACGGGGATTTCCAAGTCTCCACCCCATTGACGTCAATGGGAGTTTGTTTTGGCACCAAAA
TCAACGGGACTTTCCAAAATGTCGTAACAACTCCGCCCCATTGACGCAAATGGGCGGTAGGCGTGTACGG
TGGGAGGTCTATATAAGCAGCGCGTTTTGCCTGTACTGGGTCTCTCTGGTTAGACCAGATCTGAGCCTGG
GAGCTCTCTGGCTAACTAGGGAACCCACTGCTTAAGCCTCAATAAAGCTTGCCTTGAGTGCTTCAAGTAG
TGTGTGCCCGTCTGTTGTGTGACTCTGGTAACTAGAGATCCCTCAGACCCTTTTAGTCAGTGTGGAAAAT
CTCTAGCAGTGGCGCCCGAACAGGGACTTGAAAGCGAAAGGGAAACCAGAGGAGCTCTCTCGACGCAGGA
CTCGGCTTGCTGAAGCGCGCACGGCAAGAGGCGAGGGGCGGCGACTGGTGAGTACGCCAAAAATTTTGAC
TAGCGGAGGCTAGAAGGAGAGAGATGGGTGCGAGAGCGTCAGTATTAAGCGGGGGAGAATTAGATCGCGA
TGGGAAAAAATTCGGTTAAGGCCAGGGGGAAAGAAAAAATATAAATTAAAACATATAGTATGGGCAAGCA
GGGAGCTAGAACGATTCGCAGTTAATCCTGGCCTGTTAGAAACATCAGAAGGCTGTAGACAAATACTGGG
ACAGCTACAACCATCCCTTCAGACAGGATCAGAAGAACTTAGATCATTATATAATACAGTAGCAACCCTC
TATTGTGTGCATCAAAGGATAGAGATAAAAGACACCAAGGAAGCTTTAGACAAGATAGAGGAAGAGCAAA
ACAAAAGTAAGACCACCGCACAGCAAGCGGCCGCTGATCTTCAGACCTGGAGGAGGAGATATGAGGGACA
ATTGGAGAAGTGAATTATATAAATATAAAGTAGTAAAAATTGAACCATTAGGAGTAGCACCCACCAAGGC
AAAGAGAAGAGTGGTGCAGAGAGAAAAAAGAGCAGTGGGAATAGGAGCTTTGTTCCTTGGGTTCTTGGGA
GCAGCAGGAAGCACTATGGGCGCAGCGTCAATGACGCTGACGGTACAGGCCAGACAATTATTGTCTGGTA
TAGTGCAGCAGCAGAACAATTTGCTGAGGGCTATTGAGGCGCAACAGCATCTGTTGCAACTCACAGTCTG
GGGCATCAAGCAGCTCCAGGCAAGAATCCTGGCTGTGGAAAGATACCTAAAGGATCAACAGCTCCTGGGG
ATTTGGGGTTGCTCTGGAAAACTCATTTGCACCACTGCTGTGCCTTGGAATGCTAGTTGGAGTAATAAAT
CTCTGGAACAGATTTGGAATCACACGACCTGGATGGAGTGGGACAGAGAAATTAACAATTACACAAGCTT
AATACACTCCTTAATTGAAGAATCGCAAAACCAGCAAGAAAAGAATGAACAAGAATTATTGGAATTAGAT
AAATGGGCAAGTTTGTGGAATTGGTTTAACATAACAAATTGGCTGTGGTATATAAAATTATTCATAATGA
TAGTAGGAGGCTTGGTAGGTTTAAGAATAGTTTTTGCTGTACTTTCTATAGTGAATAGAGTTAGGCAGGG
ATATTCACCATTATCGTTTCAGACCCACCTCCCAACCCCGAGGGGACCCGACAGGCCCGAAGGAATAGAA
GAAGAAGGTGGAGAGAGAGACAGAGACAGATCCATTCGATTAGTGAACGGATCGGCACTGCGTGCGCCAA
TTCTGCAGACAAATGGCAGTATTCATCCACAATTTTAAAAGAAAAGGGGGGATTGGGGGGTACAGTGCAG
GGGAAAGAATAGTAGACATAATAGCAACAGACATACAAACTAAAGAATTACAAAAACAAATTACAAAAAT
TCAAAATTTTCGGGTTTATTACAGGGACAGCAGAGATCCAGTTTGGTTAATTAGCTAGCTAGGTCTTGAA
AGGAGTGGGAATTGGCTCCGGTGCCCGTCAGTGGGCAGAGCGCACATCGCCCACAGTCCCCGAGAAGTTG
GGGGGAGGGGTCGGCAATTGATCCGGTGCCTAGAGAAGGTGGCGCGGGGTAAACTGGGAAAGTGATGTCG
TGTACTGGCTCCGCCTTTTTCCCGAGGGTGGGGGAGAACCGTATATAAGTGCAGTAGTCGCCGTGAACGT
TCTTTTTCGCAACGGGTTTGCCGCCAGAACACAGGACCGGTTCTAGACGTACGCTAGAGGATCGAACCCT
TGCCACC
[1797 nt withheld, positions 2668-4464]
GGATCTGGTGCCACGAATTTCTCGCTACTCAAGCAGGCCGGTGATGTCGAGGAAAACCCTGGTCCTATGG
AGTACAAGCCCACGGTGCGCCTCGCCACCCGCGACGACGTCCCCAGGGCTGTACGCACCCTCGCCGCCGC
GTTCGCCGACTACCCCGCCACGCGCCACACCGTCGATCCGGACCGCCACATCGAGCGGGTCACCGAGCTG
CAAGAACTCTTCCTCACGCGCGTCGGGCTCGACATCGGCAAGGTGTGGGTCGCGGACGACGGCGCCGCGG
TGGCGGTCTGGACCACGCCGGAGAGCGTCGAAGCGGGGGCGGTGTTCGCCGAGATCGGCCCGCGCATGGC
CGAGTTGAGCGGTTCCCGGCTGGCCGCGCAGCAACAGATGGAAGGCCTCCTGGCGCCGCACCGGCCCAAG
GAGCCCGCGTGGTTCCTGGCCACCGTCGGCGTCTCGCCCGACCACCAGGGCAAGGGTCTGGGCAGCGCCG
TCGTGCTCCCCGGAGTGGAGGCGGCCGAGCGCGCCGGGGTGCCCGCCTTCCTGGAGACCTCCGCGCCCCG
CAACCTCCCCTTCTACGAGCGGCTCGGCTTCACCGTCACCGCCGACGTCGAGGTGCCCGAAGGACCGCGC
ACCTGGTGCATGACCCGCAAGCCCGGTGCCTGAGAATTCGAATTCGATATCAAGCTTATCGGTAATCAAC
CTCTGGATTACAAAATTTGTGAAAGATTGACTGGTATTCTTAACTATGTTGCTCCTTTTACGCTATGTGG
ATACGCTGCTTTAATGCCTTTGTATCATGCTATTGCTTCCCGTATGGCTTTCATTTTCTCCTCCTTGTAT
AAATCCTGGTTGCTGTCTCTTTATGAGGAGTTGTGGCCCGTTGTCAGGCAACGTGGCGTGGTGTGCACTG
TGTTTGCTGACGCAACCCCCACTGGTTGGGGCATTGCCACCACCTGTCAGCTCCTTTCCGGGACTTTCGC
TTTCCCCCTCCCTATTGCCACGGCGGAACTCATCGCCGCCTGCCTTGCCCGCTGCTGGACAGGGGCTCGG
CTGTTGGGCACTGACAATTCCGTGGTGTTGTCGGGGAAATCATCGTCCTTTCCTTGGCTGCTCGCCTGTG
TTGCCACCTGGATTCTGCGCGGGACGTCCTTCTGCTACGTCCCTTCGGCCCTCAATCCAGCGGACCTTCC
TTCCCGCGGCCTGCTGCCGGCTCTGCGGCCTCTTCCGCGTCTTCGCCTTCGCCCTCAGACGAGTCGGATC
TCCCTTTGGGCCGCCTCCCCGCATCGATACCGTCGACCTCGAGACCTAGAAAAACATGGAGCAATCACAA
GTAGCAATACAGCAGCTACCAATGCTGATTGTGCCTGGCTAGAAGCACAAGAGGAGGAGGAGGTGGGTTT
TCCAGTCACACCTCAGGTACCTTTAAGACCAATGACTTACAAGGCAGCTGTAGATCTTAGCCACTTTTTA
AAAGAAAAGGGGGGACTGGAAGGGCTAATTCACTCCCAACGAAGACAAGATATCCTTGATCTGTGGATCT
ACCACACACAAGGCTACTTCCCTGATTGGCAGAACTACACACCAGGGCCAGGGATCAGATATCCACTGAC
CTTTGGATGGTGCTACAAGCTAGTACCAGTTGAGCAAGAGAAGGTAGAAGAAGCCAATGAAGGAGAGAAC
ACCCGCTTGTTACACCCTGTGAGCCTGCATGGGATGGATGACCCGGAGAGAGAAGTATTAGAGTGGAGGT
TTGACAGCCGCCTAGCATTTCATCACATGGCCCGAGAGCTGCATCCGGACTGTACTGGGTCTCTCTGGTT
AGACCAGATCTGAGCCTGGGAGCTCTCTGGCTAACTAGGGAACCCACTGCTTAAGCCTCAATAAAGCTTG
CCTTGAGTGCTTCAAGTAGTGTGTGCCCGTCTGTTGTGTGACTCTGGTAACTAGAGATCCCTCAGACCCT
TTTAGTCAGTGTGGAAAATCTCTAGCAGGGCCCGTTTAAACCCGCTGATCAGCCTCGACTGTGCCTTCTA
GTTGCCAGCCATCTGTTGTTTGCCCCTCCCCCGTGCCTTCCTTGACCCTGGAAGGTGCCACTCCCACTGT
CCTTTCCTAATAAAATGAGGAAATTGCATCGCATTGTCTGAGTAGGTGTCATTCTATTCTGGGGGGTGGG
GTGGGGCAGGACAGCAAGGGGGAGGATTGGGAAGACAATAGCAGGCATGCTGGGGATGCGGTGGGCTCTA
TGGCTTCTGAGGCGGAAAGAACCAGCTGGGGCTCTAGGGGGTATCCCC
[124 nt withheld, positions 6753-6876]
C
[91 nt withheld, positions 6878-6968]
A
[49 nt withheld, positions 6970-7018]
CCTTTGACGTTGGAGTCCACGTTCTTT
[37 nt withheld, positions 7046-7082]
ACCCTATCTCGGTCTATTCTTTTGATTTATAAGGGATTTTGCCGATTTCGGCCTATTGGTTAAAAAATGA
GCTGATTTAACAAAAATTTAACGCGAATTAATTCTGTGGAATGTGTGTCAGTTAGGGTGTGGAAAGTCCC
CAGGCTCCCCAGCAGGCAGAAGTATGCAAAGCATGCATCTCAATTAGTCAGCAACCAGGTGTGGAAAGTC
CCCAGGCTCCCCAGCAGGCAGAAGTATGCAAAGCATGCATCTCAATTAGTCAGCAACCATAGTCCCGCCC
CTAACTCCGCCCAGTTCCGCCCATTCTCCGCCCCATGGCTGACTAATTTTTTTTATTTATGCAGAGGCCG
AGGCCGCCTCTGCCTCTGAGCTATTCCAGAAGTAGTGAGGAGGCTTTTTTGGAGGCCTAGGCTTTTGCAA
AAAGCTCCCGGGAGCTTGTATATCCATTTTCGGATCTGATCAGCACGTGTTGACAATTAATCATCGGCAT
AGTATATCGGCATAGTATAATACGACAAGGTGAGGAACTAAACCATGGCCAAGTTGACCAGTGCCGTTCC
GGTGCTCACCGCGCGCGACGTCGCCGGAGCGGTCGAGTTCTGGACCGACCGGCTCGGGTTCTCCCGGGAC
TTCGTGGAGGACGACTTCGCCGGTGTGGTCCGGGACGACGTGACCCTGTTCATCAGCGCGGTCCAGGACC
AGGTGGTGCCGGACAACACCCTGGCCTGGGTGTGGGTGCGCGGCCTGGACGAGCTGTACGCCGAGTGGTC
GGAGGTCGTGTCCACGAACTTCCGGGACGCCTCCGGGCCGGCCATGACCGAGATCGGCGAGCAGCCGTGG
GGGCGGGAGTTCGCCCTGCGCGACCCGGCCGGCAACTGCGTGCACTTCGTGGCCGAGGAGCAGGACTGAC
ACGTGCTACGAGATTTCGATTCCACCGCCGCCTTCTATGAAAGGTTGGGCTTCGGAATCGTTTTCCGGGA
CGCCGGCTGGATGATCCTCCAGCGCGGGGATCTCATGCTGGAGTTCTTCGCCCACCCCAACTTGTTTATT
GCAGCTTATAATGGTTACAAATAAAGCAATAGCATCACAAATTTCACAAATAAAGCATTTTTTTCACTGC
ATTCTAGTTGTGGTTTGTCCAAACTCATCAATGTATCTTATCATGTCTGTATACCGTCGACCTCTAGCTA
GAGCTTGGCGTAATCATGGTCATAGCTGTTTCCTGTGTGAAATTGTTATCCGCTCACAATTCCACACAAC
ATACGAGCCGGAAGCATAAAGTGTAAAGCCTGGGGTGCCTAATGAGTGAGCTAACTCACATTAATTGCGT
TGCGCTCACTGCCCGCTTTCCAGTCGGGAAACCTGTCGTGCCAGCTGCATTAATGAATCGGCCAACGCGC
GGGGAGAGGCGGTTTGCGTATTGGGCGCTCTTCCGCTTCCTCGCTCACTGACTCGCTGCGCTCGGTCGTT
CGGCTGCGGCGAGCGGTATCAGCTCACTCAAAGGCGGTAATACGGTTATCCACAGAATCAGGGGATAACG
CAGGAAAGAACATGTGAGCAAAAGGCCAGCAAAAGGCCAGGAACCGTAAAAAGGCCGCGTTGCTGGCGTT
TTTCCATAGGCTCCGCCCCCCTGACGAGCATCACAAAAATCGACGCTCAAGTCAGAGGTGGCGAAACCCG
ACAGGACTATAAAGATACCAGGCGTTTCCCCCTGGAAGCTCCCTCGTGCGCTCTCCTGTTCCGACCCTGC
CGCTTACCGGATACCTGTCCGCCTTTCTCCCTTCGGGAAGCGTGGCGCTTTCTCATAGCTCACGCTGTAG
GTATCTCAGTTCGGTGTAGGTCGTTCGCTCCAAGCTGGGCTGTGTGCACGAACCCCCCGTTCAGCCCGAC
CGCTGCGCCTTATCCGGTAACTATCGTCTTGAGTCCAACCCGGTAAGACACGACTTATCGCCACTGGCAG
CAGCCACTGGTAACAGGATTAGCAGAGCGAGGTATGTAGGCGGTGCTACAGAGTTCTTGAAGTGGTGGCC
TAACTACGGCTACACTAGAAGAACAGTATTTGGTATCTGCGCTCTGCTGAAGCCAGTTACCTTCGGAAAA
AGAGTTGGTAGCTCTTGATCCGGCAAACAAACCACCGCTGGTAGCGGTGGTTTTTTTGTTTGCAAGCAGC
AGATTACGCGCAGAAAAAAAGGATCTCAAGAAGATCCTTTGATCTTTTCTACGGGGTCTGACGCTCAGTG
GAACGAAAACTCACGTTAAGGGATTTTGGTCATGAGATTATCAAAAAGGATCTTCACCTAGATCCTTTTA
AATTAAAAATGAAGTTTTAAATCAATCTAAAGTATATATGAGTAAACTTGGTCTGACAGTTACCAATGCT
TAATCAGTGAGGCACCTATCTCAGCGATCTGTCTATTTCGTTCATCCATAGTTGCCTGACTCCCCGTCGT
GTAGATAACTACGATACGGGAGGGCTTACCATCTGGCCCCAGTGCTGCAATGATACCGCGAGACCCACGC
TCACCGGCTCCAGATTTATCAGCAATAAACCAGCCAGCCGGAAGGGCCGAGCGCAGAAGTGGTCCTGCAA
CTTTATCCGCCTCCATCCAGTCTATTAATTGTTGCCGGGAAGCTAGAGTAAGTAGTTCGCCAGTTAATAG
TTTGCGCAACGTTGTTGCCATTGCTACAGGCATCGTGGTGTCACGCTCGTCGTTTGGTATGGCTTCATTC
AGCTCCGGTTCCCAACGATCAAGGCGAGTTACATGATCCCCCATGTTGTGCAAAAAAGCGGTTAGCTCCT
TCGGTCCTCCGATCGTTGTCAGAAGTAAGTTGGCCGCAGTGTTATCACTCATGGTTATGGCAGCACTGCA
TAATTCTCTTACTGTCATGCCATCCGTAAGATGCTTTTCTGTGACTGGTGAGTACTCAACCAAGTCATTC
TGAGAATAGTGTATGCGGCGACCGAGTTGCTCTTGCCCGGCGTCAATACGGGATAATACCGCGCCACATA
GCAGAACTTTAAAAGTGCTCATCATTGGAAAACGTTCTTCGGGGCGAAAACTCTCAAGGATCTTACCGCT
GTTGAGATCCAGTTCGATGTAACCCACTCGTGCACCCAACTGATCTTCAGCATCTTTTACTTTCACCAGC
GTTTCTGGGTGAGCAAAAACAGGAAGGCAAAATGCCGCAAAAAAGGGAATAAGGGCGACACGGAAATGTT
GAATACTCATACTCTTCCTTTTTCAATATTATTGAAGCATTTATCAGGGTTATTGTCTCATGAGCGGATA
CATATTTGAATGTATTTAGAAAAATAAACAAATAGGGGTTCCGCGCACATTTCCCCGAAAAGTGCCACCT
GACGTCGACGGATCGGGAGATCTCCCGATCCCCTATGGTGCACTCTCAGTACAATCTGCTCTGATGCCGC
ATAGTTAAGCCAGTATCTGCTCCCTGCTTGTGTGTTGGAGGTCGCTGAGTAGTGCGCGAGCAAAATTTAA
GCTACAACAAGGCAAGGCTTGACCGACAATTGCATGAAGAATCTGCTTAGGGTTAGGCGTTTTGCGCTGC
TTCGCGATGTACGGGCCAGATATACGCGTT
Features (pLannotate 1.2.2; 34 found; start..end, strand, type, name):
      1..380     +  enhancer       CMV enhancer: human cytomegalovirus immediate early enhancer
    381..580     +  promoter       CMV promoter: human cytomegalovirus (CMV) immediate early promoter
    598..778     +  LTR            5' LTR (truncated): truncated 5' long terminal repeat (LTR) from HIV-1
    825..950     +  misc_feature   HIV-1 Ψ: packaging signal of human immunodeficiency virus type 1
    934..1297    +  CDS            HIV-1 gag (fragment): gag protein from human immunodeficiency virus 1; gag
   1443..1676    +  misc_feature   RRE: The Rev response element (RRE) of HIV-1 allows for Rev-dependent mRNA export from the nucleus to the cytoplasm.
   2053..2153    +  CDS            Rev (fragment): human immunodeficiency virus 1 (HIV-1) Rev protein; rev; enhances nuclear export of unspliced and incompletely spliced viral mRNAs
   2203..2320    +  misc_feature   cPPT/CTS: central polypurine tract and central termination sequence of HIV-1
   2369..2387    +  CDS            small t antigen (fragment): SV40 (simian virus 40) small t antigen
   2413..2624    +  promoter       EF-1α core promoter: core promoter for human elongation factor EF-1α
   2668..4464    +  CDS            SLC6A1 (sequence withheld): SC6A1_HUMAN - Also known as GABATR, GABT1, GAT1. Experimental evidence at protein level: Swiss-Prot protein existence level 1. Terminates the action of GABA by its high affinity sodium- dependent reuptake into presynaptic terminals. From Homo sapiens (Human).
   4534..5127    +  CDS            PuroR (fragment): puromycin N-acetyltransferase; pac from Streptomyces; confers resistance to puromycin
   5134..5155    +  misc_feature   MCS (fragment): pBluescript multiple cloning site
   5158..5746    +  misc_feature   WPRE: woodchuck hepatitis virus posttranscriptional regulatory element
   5683..6264    +  CDS            nef (fragment): NEF_HV1H2 - Experimental evidence at protein level: Swiss-Prot protein existence level 1. Extracellular Nef protein targets CD4(+) T-lymphocytes for apoptosis by interacting with CXCR4 surface receptors. From Human immunodeficiency virus type 1 group M subtype B (isolate HXB2) (HIV-1).
   6271..6451    +  LTR            5' LTR (truncated): truncated 5' long terminal repeat (LTR) from HIV-1
   6483..6707    +  polyA_signal   bGH poly(A) signal: bovine growth hormone polyadenylation signal
   6711..6732    +  promoter       SV40 promoter (fragment): SV40 enhancer and early promoter
   6753..7181    +  rep_origin     f1 ori (sequence partly withheld): f1 bacteriophage origin of replication; arrow indicates direction of (+) strand synthesis
   7208..7279    +  promoter       SV40 promoter (fragment): SV40 enhancer and early promoter
   7280..7351    +  promoter       SV40 promoter (fragment): SV40 enhancer and early promoter
   7355..7489    +  rep_origin     SV40 ori: SV40 origin of replication
   7551..7598    +  promoter       EM7 promoter: synthetic bacterial promoter&nbsp
   7617..7991    +  CDS            BleoR: antibiotic-binding protein; Sh ble from Streptoalloteichus hindustanus; confers resistance to bleomycin, phleomycin, and Zeocin™
   8001..8126    +  CDS            ble (fragment): BLE_KLEPN - Experimental evidence at protein level: Swiss-Prot protein existence level 1. Binding protein with a strong affinity to the bleomycin family of antibiotics. Binds to CL990; an antimitotic-antibiotic compound. From Klebsiella pneumoniae.
   8121..8242    +  polyA_signal   SV40 poly(A) signal: SV40 polyadenylation signal
   8313..8335    -  protein_bind   lac operator (fragment): The lac repressor binds to the lac operator to inhibit transcription in E. coli. This inhibition can be relieved by adding lactose or isopropyl-β-D-thiogalactopyranoside (IPTG). lac repressor encoded by lacI
   8339..8369    -  promoter       lac promoter: promoter for the E. coli lac operon
   8384..8405    -  protein_bind   CAP binding site: CAP binding activates transcription in the presence of cAMP. E. coli catabolite activator protein
   8418..8510    -  CDS            lacI (fragment): lac repressor; lacI; The lac repressor binds to the lac operator to inhibit transcription in E. coli. This inhibition can be relieved by adding lactose or isopropyl-β-D-thiogalactopyranoside (IPTG).
   8693..9281    -  rep_origin     ori: high-copy-number ColE1/pMB1/pBR322/pUC origin of replication
   9452..10312   -  CDS            AmpR: β-lactamase; bla; confers resistance to ampicillin, carbenicillin, and related antibiotics
  10313..10417   -  promoter       AmpR promoter: bla
  10476..10528   -  misc_feature   bom (fragment): basis of mobility region from pBR322
