[The description below was written by a language model from this plasmid's Addgene catalogue record and pLannotate feature annotations shown in this document.]
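Description:
MS2592.EF1a.SLC6A1.A288V.P2A.PURO.JL.p166 is a lentiviral transfer plasmid of about 10.7 kb, built on a pLenti backbone, for expressing a mutant form of the human GABA transporter SLC6A1 (GAT-1) in mammalian cells. It is propagated in E. coli through a high-copy ColE1/pUC-type origin with ampicillin selection (AmpR under its own bla promoter). The backbone also carries an f1 origin and an SV40 promoter/origin plus EM7-driven BleoR cassette with an SV40 polyadenylation signal, which could in principle provide Zeocin selection.

The viral portion has a third-generation-style layout. A CMV enhancer/promoter fused to a truncated HIV-1 5' LTR drives transcription of the genomic RNA in packaging cells. It is followed by the Ψ packaging signal with a gag fragment, the Rev response element for Rev-dependent nuclear export, and the cPPT/CTS, which aids nuclear import of the reverse-transcribed genome. The downstream LTR is also annotated as truncated, consistent with a self-inactivating design, and is followed by a bGH polyadenylation signal.

Between these elements, an EF-1α core promoter drives the SLC6A1 coding sequence carrying the A288V substitution. The puromycin N-acetyltransferase gene follows it. According to the construct name the two are joined by a P2A self-cleaving peptide, although the feature table does not annotate the P2A itself, leaving a short unannotated gap at that position. This arrangement yields both proteins from one transcript, so puromycin resistance reports transgene expression. A WPRE downstream enhances transcript stability and expression. The stated purpose is lentiviral expression of the variant, allowing stably transduced, puromycin-selected cells to be made. The record does not describe further applications.
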