Addgene plasmid #170171: MS2592.EF1a.SLC6A1.A288V.P2A.PURO.JL.p166
Purpose: Lentiviral Expression of EF1a.SLC6A1.A288V
Depositing lab: Christopher Moxham. Depositing organization: Rarebase, PBC.
Backbone
  Vector backbone: pLenti
  Vector type: Lentiviral
Growth in bacteria
  Bacterial resistance: Ampicillin, 100 μg/mL
  Growth temperature: 37°C
  Growth strain: NEB Stable
  Copy number: High Copy
Gene/Insert
  Gene/Insert name: SLC6A1
  Species: H. sapiens (human)
  Mutation: A288V
  Entrez Gene: SLC6A1 (a.k.a. GABATHG, GABATR, GAT1, MAE, hGAT-1)
  Cloning method: Restriction Enzyme; 5′ cloning site Unknown (unknown if destroyed)
Terms and licenses: Academic/Nonprofit Terms; Industry Terms: Not Available to Industry
How to cite: MS2592.EF1a.SLC6A1.A288V.P2A.PURO.JL.p166 was a gift from Christopher Moxham (Addgene plasmid # 170171 ; http://n2t.net/addgene:170171 ; RRID:Addgene_170171)
